Addgene plasmid #133384: BII-ChiNW-ASCL2
Purpose: Piggybac vector for constitutive expression
Depositing lab: Blair Madison. Depositing organization: Washington University in Saint Louis. Publication: The oncogenic function of PLAGL2 is mediated via ASCL2 and IGF2 and a Wnt-independent mechanism in colorectal cancer. Fischer AD, Veronese-Paniagua DA, Swaminathan S, Kashima H, Rubin DC, Madison BB. Am J Physiol Gastrointest Liver Physiol. 2023 Jun 13. doi: 10.1152/ajpgi.00058.2022. PubMed 37310750.
Backbone
  Vector backbone: BII-ChiNW
  Backbone manufacturer: Madison Lab
  Vector type: Mammalian Expression
  Selectable markers: Neomycin (select with G418)
Growth in bacteria
  Bacterial resistance: Ampicillin, 100 μg/mL
  Growth temperature: 37°C
  Growth strain: DH5alpha
  Copy number: High Copy
Gene/Insert
  Gene/Insert name: ASCL2
  Species: H. sapiens (human)
  Mutation: N/A
  Entrez Gene: ASCL2 (a.k.a. ASH2, HASH2, MASH2, bHLHa45)
  Promoter: CMV enhancer and hEf1a (CpG free)
  Cloning method: Restriction Enzyme; 5′ cloning site Unknown (unknown if destroyed)
Terms and licenses: Academic/Nonprofit Terms; Industry Terms: Not Available to Industry
Depositor comments: Please visit https://doi.org/10.1101/2020.10.14.339531 for bioRxiv preprint.
How to cite: BII-ChiNW-ASCL2 was a gift from Blair Madison (Addgene plasmid # 133384 ; http://n2t.net/addgene:133384 ; RRID:Addgene_133384)
