[The description below was written by a language model from this plasmid's Addgene catalogue record and pLannotate feature annotations shown in this document.]
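Description:
BII-ChiNW-ASCL2 is a piggyBac transposon-based mammalian expression plasmid of about 8.35 kb, built on the BII-ChiNW backbone for constitutive expression of human ASCL2, a basic helix-loop-helix transcription factor. It is propagated in E. coli as a high-copy plasmid through a ColE1/pUC-type origin with ampicillin selection (AmpR under its own bla promoter). It also retains pBluescript-derived remnants: an f1 origin, lacZα and lacI fragments, and the lac promoter/operator. The two available sequence records, depositor-supplied and sequencing-derived, differ by a single nucleotide in length and give the same annotation.

The catalogue describes the promoter as a CMV enhancer combined with a CpG-free human EF1α promoter. The automated annotation detects only mouse CMV promoter/enhancer fragments upstream of the insert and does not label the EF1α portion. The ASCL2 coding sequence is followed by an EMCV IRES and the neomycin phosphotransferase gene, so both proteins are translated from one bicistronic transcript and G418 resistance is coupled to ASCL2 expression. A WPRE downstream of NeoR enhances transcript stability and expression, and an SV40 polyadenylation signal follows it, annotated on the opposite strand.

The piggyBac terminal repeats implied by the stated purpose are not annotated in either feature table, and short matches to phage lambda sequence flanking the cassette are probably stuffer or spurious hits. Such a vector would normally be co-delivered with a piggyBac transposase source to integrate the cassette into the genome and derive stable G418-resistant lines. The associated work concerns ASCL2 as a mediator of PLAGL2 oncogenic function in colorectal cancer.
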