Features (pLannotate 1.2.2; 20 found; start..end, strand, type, name):
    308..325     -  misc_feature   MCS (fragment): pBluescript multiple cloning site
    589..672     +  promoter       mCMV promoter (fragment): mouse cytomegalovirus (CMV) immediate early promoter
    789..996     +  promoter       mCMV promoter (fragment): mouse cytomegalovirus (CMV) immediate early promoter
   1279..1857    +  CDS            ASCL2: ASCL2_HUMAN - Also known as BHLHA45, HASH2. Experimental evidence at protein level: Swiss-Prot protein existence level 1. AS-C proteins are involved in the determination of the neuronal precursors in the peripheral nervous system and the central nervous system. From Homo sapiens (Human).
   2022..2484    +  misc_feature   IRES: internal ribosome entry site (IRES) of the encephalomyocarditis virus (EMCV)
   2510..3304    +  CDS            NeoR/KanR: aminoglycoside phosphotransferase from Tn5; aph(3')-II (or nptII); confers resistance to neomycin, kanamycin, and G418 (Geneticin®)
   3329..3917    +  misc_feature   WPRE: woodchuck hepatitis virus posttranscriptional regulatory element
   3997..4131    -  polyA_signal   SV40 poly(A) signal: SV40 polyadenylation signal
   4154..4237    -  CDS            large T antigen (fragment): large T antigen from SV40 (simian virus 40)
   4978..5097    -  CDS            B (fragment): PORTL_LAMBD - Experimental evidence at protein level: Swiss-Prot protein existence level 1. Forms the portal vertex of the capsid (PubMed:6228056, PubMed:6232391). This portal plays critical roles in head assembly, genome packaging, neck/tail attachment, and genome ejection (Probable). The portal protein multimerizes as a single ring-shaped homododecamer arranged around a central channel (PubMed:6232391). Binds to the terminase subunits to form the packaging machine (PubMed:7799432). From Escherichia phage lambda (Bacteriophage lambda).
   5099..5254    +  CDS            lacZα (fragment): LacZα fragment of β-galactosidase; lacZ fragment
   5259..5687    +  rep_origin     f1 ori (sequence partly withheld): f1 bacteriophage origin of replication; arrow indicates direction of (+) strand synthesis
   5740..5844    +  promoter       AmpR promoter: bla
   5845..6705    +  CDS            AmpR: β-lactamase; bla; confers resistance to ampicillin, carbenicillin, and related antibiotics
   6876..7464    +  rep_origin     ori: high-copy-number ColE1/pMB1/pBR322/pUC origin of replication
   7647..7739    +  CDS            lacI (fragment): lac repressor; lacI; The lac repressor binds to the lac operator to inhibit transcription in E. coli. This inhibition can be relieved by adding lactose or isopropyl-β-D-thiogalactopyranoside (IPTG).
   7752..7773    +  protein_bind   CAP binding site: CAP binding activates transcription in the presence of cAMP. E. coli catabolite activator protein
   7788..7818    +  promoter       lac promoter: promoter for the E. coli lac operon
   7826..7842    +  protein_bind   lac operator: The lac repressor binds to the lac operator to inhibit transcription in E. coli. This inhibition can be relieved by adding lactose or isopropyl-β-D-thiogalactopyranoside (IPTG). lac repressor encoded by lacI
   7880..8347    -  CDS            B (fragment): PORTL_LAMBD - Experimental evidence at protein level: Swiss-Prot protein existence level 1. Forms the portal vertex of the capsid (PubMed:6228056, PubMed:6232391). This portal plays critical roles in head assembly, genome packaging, neck/tail attachment, and genome ejection (Probable). The portal protein multimerizes as a single ring-shaped homododecamer arranged around a central channel (PubMed:6232391). Binds to the terminase subunits to form the packaging machine (PubMed:7799432). From Escherichia phage lambda (Bacteriophage lambda).
>Addgene plasmid #133384 | BII-ChiNW-ASCL2 | depositor full sequence | sequence record 256374 | BII-ChiNW-ASCL2 sequence 8352 bps
TTAACCCTAGAAAGATAGTCTGCGTAAAATTGACGCATGCATTCTTGAAATATTGCTCTCTCTTTCTAAA
TAGCGCGAATCCGTCGCTGTGCATTTAGGACATCTCAGTCGCCGCTTGGAGCTCCCGTGAGGCGTGCTTG
TCAATGCGGTAAGTGTCACTGATTTTGAACTATAACGACCGCGTGAGTCAAAATGACGCATGATTATCTT
TTACGTGACTTTTAAGATTTAACTCATACGATAATTATATTGTTATTTCATGTTCTACTTACGTGATAAC
TTATTATATATATATTTTCTTGTTATAGATCCACTAGTTCTAGAGGGACAGCCCCCCCCCAAAGCCCCCA
GGGATGTAATTACGTCCCTCCCCCGCTAGGGGGCAGCAGCGAGCCGCCCGGGGCTCCGCTCCGGTCCGGC
GCTCCCCCCGCATCCCCGAGCCGGCAGCGTGCGGGGACAGCCCGGGCACGGGGAAGGTGGCACGGGATCG
CTTTCCTCTGAACGCTTCTCGCTGCTCTTTGAGCCTGCAGACACCTGGGGGGATACGGGGAAAAGGCCTC
CAAGGCCTGCAGGAGTCAATGGGAAAAACCCATTGGAGCCAAGTACACTGACTCAATAGGGACTTTCCAT
TGGGTTTTGCCCAGTACATAAGGTCAATAGGGGGTGAGTCAACAGGAAAGTCCCATTGGAGCCAAGTACA
TTGAGTCAATAGGGACTTTCCAATGGGTTTTGCCCAGTACATAAGGTCAATGGGAGGTAAGCCAATGGGT
TTTTCCCATTACTGACATGTATACTGAGTCATTAGGGACTTTCCAATGGGTTTTGCCCAGTACATAAGGT
CAATAGGGGTGAATCAACAGGAAAGTCCCATTGGAGCCAAGTACACTGAGTCAATAGGGACTTTCCATTG
GGTTTTGCCCAGTACAAAAGGTCAATAGGGGGTGAGTCAATGGGTTTTTCCCATTATTGGCACATACATA
AGGTCAATAGGGGTGACTAGTGGAGAAGAGCATGCTTGAGGGCTGAGTGCCCCTCAGTGGGCAGAGAGCA
CATGGCCCACAGTCCCTGAGAAGTTGGGGGGAGGGGTGGGCAATTGAACTGGTGCCTAGAGAAGGTGGGG
CTTGGGTAAACTGGGAAAGTGATGTGGTGTACTGGCTCCACCTTTTTCCCCAGGGTGGGGGAGAACCATA
TATAAGTGCAGTAGTCTCTGTGAACATTCGGTTTAGTGAACCTGCAGGTCGGCCGCCACGACCGGTGCCT
ACTCTAGAGCTAGCCACCATGGACGGCGGCACACTGCCCAGGTCCGCGCCCCCTGCGCCCCCCGTCCCTG
TCGGCTGCGCTGCCCGGCGGAGACCCGCGTCCCCGGAACTGTTGCGCTGCAGCCGGCGGCGGCGACCGGC
CACCGCAGAGACCGGAGGCGGCGCAGCGGCCGTAGCGCGGCGCAATGAGCGCGAGCGCAACCGCGTGAAG
CTGGTGAACTTGGGCTTCCAGGCGCTGCGGCAGCACGTGCCGCACGGCGGCGCCAGCAAGAAGCTGAGCA
AGGTGGAGACGCTGCGCTCAGCCGTGGAGTACATCCGCGCGCTGCAGCGCCTGCTGGCCGAGCACGACGC
CGTGCGCAACGCGCTGGCGGGAGGGCTGAGGCCGCAGGCCGTGCGGCCGTCTGCGCCCCGCGGGCCGCCA
GGGACCACCCCGGTCGCCGCCTCGCCCTCCCGCGCTTCTTCGTCCCCGGGCCGCGGGGGCAGCTCGGAGC
CCGGCTCCCCGCGTTCCGCCTACTCGTCGGACGACAGCGGCTGCGAAGGCGCGCTGAGTCCTGCGGAGCG
CGAGCTACTCGACTTCTCCAGCTGGTTAGGGGGCTACTGAGCGCCCTCGACCTATGAGCCTATCGAATTT
AAATCGGATCCGCGGCCGCGCCCCTCTCCCTCCCCCCCCCCTAACGTTACTGGCCGAAGCCGCTTGGAAT
AAGGCCGGTGTGCGTTTGTCTATATGTTATTTTCCACCATATTGCCGTCTTTTGGCAATGTGAGGGCCCG
GAAACCTGGCCCTGTCTTCTTGACGAGCATTCCTAGGGGTCTTTCCCCTCTCGCCAAAGGAATGCAAGGT
CTGTTGAATGTCGTGAAGGAAGCAGTTCCTCTGGAAGCTTCTTGAAGACAAACAACGTCTGTAGCGACCC
TTTGCAGGCAGCGGAACCCCCCACCTGGCGACAGGTGCCTCTGCGGCCAAAAGCCACGTGTATAAGATAC
ACCTGCAAAGGCGGCACAACCCCAGTGCCACGTTGTGAGTTGGATAGTTGTGGAAAGAGTCAAATGGCTC
TCCTCAAGCGTATTCAACAAGGGGCTGAAGGATGCCCAGAAGGTACCCCATTGTATGGGATCTGATCTGG
GGCCTCGGTGCACATGCTTTACATGTGTTTAGTCGAGGTTAAAAAAACGTCTAGGCCCCCCGAACCACGG
GGACGTGGTTTTCCTTTGAAAAACACGATGATAATATGGCCACAACCATGGCGTCCGGAATGATTGAACA
AGATGGATTGCACGCAGGTTCTCCGGCCGCTTGGGTGGAGAGGCTATTCGGCTATGACTGGGCACAACAG
ACAATCGGCTGCTCTGATGCCGCCGTGTTCCGGCTGTCAGCGCAGGGGCGCCCGGTTCTTTTTGTCAAGA
CCGACCTGTCCGGTGCCCTGAATGAACTGCAGGACGAGGCAGCGCGGCTATCGTGGCTGGCCGCGACGGG
CGTTCCTTGCGCAGCTGTGCTCGACGTTGTCACTGAAGCGGGAAGGGACTGGCTGCTATTGGGCGAAGTG
CCGGGGCAGGATCTCCTGTCATCTCACCTTGCTCCTGCCGAGAAAGTATCCATCATGGCTGATGCAATGC
GGCGGCTGCATACGCTTGATCCGGCTACCTGCCCATTCGACCACCAAGCGAAACATCGCATCGAGCGAGC
ACGTACTCGGATGGAAGCCGGTCTTGTCGATCAGGATGATCTGGACGAAGAGCATCAGGGGCTCGCGCCA
GCCGAACTGTTCGCCAGGCTCAAGGCGCGCATGCCCGACGGCGAGGATCTCGTCGTGACCCATGGCGATG
CCTGCTTGCCGAATATCATGGTGGAAAATGGCCGCTTTTCTGGATTCATCGACTGTGGCCGGCTGGGTGT
GGCGGACCGCTATCAGGACATAGCGTTGGCTACCCGTGATATTGCTGAAGAGCTTGGCGGCGAATGGGCT
GACCGCTTCCTCGTGCTTTACGGTATCGCCGCTCCCGATTCGCAGCGCATCGCCTTCTATCGCCTTCTTG
ACGAGTTCTTCTGAGTCGCTAGAGTTCGCGTCTGGAACAATCAACCTCTGGATTACAAAATTTGTGAAAG
ATTGACTGGTATTCTTAACTATGTTGCTCCTTTTACGCTATGTGGATACGCTGCTTTAATGCCTTTGTAT
CATGCTATTGCTTCCCGTATGGCTTTCATTTTCTCCTCCTTGTATAAATCCTGGTTGCTGTCTCTTTATG
AGGAGTTGTGGCCCGTTGTCAGGCAACGTGGCGTGGTGTGCACTGTGTTTGCTGACGCAACCCCCACTGG
TTGGGGCATTGCCACCACCTGTCAGCTCCTTTCCGGGACTTTCGCTTTCCCCCTCCCTATTGCCACGGCG
GAACTCATCGCCGCCTGCCTTGCCCGCTGCTGGACAGGGGCTCGGCTGTTGGGCACTGACAATTCCGTGG
TGTTGTCGGGGAAGCTGACGTCCTTTCCATGGCTGCTCGCCTGTGTTGCCACCTGGATTCTGCGCGGGAC
GTCCTTCTGCTACGTCCCTTCGGCCCTCAATCCAGCGGACCTTCCTTCCCGCGGCCTGCTGCCGGCTCTG
CGGCCTCTTCCGCGTCTTCGCCTTCGCCCTCAGACGAGTCGGATCTCCCTTTGGGCCGCCTCCCCGCCTG
GAATTAATTCTGGCTAAGCACTTCGTGGCCGTCGATCGTTTAAAGGGAGGTAGTGAGTCGAGATATCGAT
ACTAGTGATCCAGACATGATAAGATACATTGATGAGTTTGGACAAACCACAACTAGAATGCAGTGAAAAA
AATGCTTTATTTGTGAAATTTGTGATGCTATTGCTTTATTTGTAACCATTATAAGCTGCAATAAACAAGT
TAACAACAACAATTGCATTCATTTTATGTTTCAGGTTCAGGGGGAGGTGTGGGAGGTTTTTTAAAGCAAG
TAAAACCTCTACAAATGTGGTATGGCTGATTATGATCCTCTAGAGGGACAGCCCCCCCCCAAAGCCCCCA
GGGATGTAATTACGTCCCTCCCCCGCTAGGGGGCAGCAGCGAGCCGCCCGGGGCTCCGCTCCGGTCCGGC
GCTCCCCCCGCATCCCCGAGCCGGCAGCGTGCGGGGACAGCCCGGGCACGGGGAAGGTGGCACGGGATCG
CTTTCCTCTGAACGCTTCTCGCTGCTCTTTGAGCCTGCAGACACCTGGGGGGATACGGGGAAAAGCCATA
CCAATGGAGCTCACGGGGACAGCCCCCCCCCAAAGCCCCCAGGGATGTAATTACGTCCCTCCCCCGCTAG
GGGGCAGCAGCGAGCCGCCCGGGGCTCCGCTCCGGTCCGGCGCTCCCCCCGCATCCCCGAGCCGGCAGCG
TGCGGGGACAGCCCGGGCACGGGGAAGGTGGCACGGGATCGCTTTCCTCTGAACGCTTCTCGCTGCTCTT
TGAGCCTGCAGACACCTGGGGGGATACGGGGAAAAAGAATTCGATAAAAGTTTTGTTACTTTATAGAAGA
AATTTTGAGTTTTTGTTTTTTTTAATAAATAAATAAACATAAATAAATTGTTTGTTGAATTTATTATTAG
TATGTAAGTGTAAATATAATAAAACTTAATATCTATTCAAATTAATAAATAAACCTCGATATACAGACCG
ATAAAACACATGCGTCAATTTTACACATGATTATCTTTAACGTACGTCACAATATGATTATCTTTCTAGG
GTTAATCTAGCTGCGTGTTCTGCAGCGTGTCGAGCATCTTCATCTGCTCCATCACGCTGTAAAACACATT
TGCACCGCGAGTCTGCCCGTCCTCCACGGGTTCAAAAACGTGAATGAACGAGGCGCGCTCACTGGCCGTC
GTTTTACAACGTCGTGACTGGGAAAACCCTGGCGTTACCCAACTTAATCGCCTTGCAGCACATCCCCCTT
TCGCCAGCTGGCGTAATAGCGAAGAGGCCCGCACCGATCGCCCTTCCCAACAGTTGCGCAGCCTGAATGG
CGAATGGG
[124 nt withheld, positions 5259-5382]
C
[91 nt withheld, positions 5384-5474]
A
[49 nt withheld, positions 5476-5524]
CCTTTGACGTTGGAGTCCACGTTCTTT
[37 nt withheld, positions 5552-5588]
ACCCTATCTCGGTCTATTCTTTTGATTTATAAGGGATTTTGCCGATTTCGGCCTATTGGTTAAAAAATGA
GCTGATTTAACAAAAATTTAACGCGAATTTTAACAAAATATTAACGCTTACAATTTAGGTGGCACTTTTC
GGGGAAATGTGCGCGGAACCCCTATTTGTTTATTTTTCTAAATACATTCAAATATGTATCCGCTCATGAG
ACAATAACCCTGATAAATGCTTCAATAATATTGAAAAAGGAAGAGTATGAGTATTCAACATTTCCGTGTC
GCCCTTATTCCCTTTTTTGCGGCATTTTGCCTTCCTGTTTTTGCTCACCCAGAAACGCTGGTGAAAGTAA
AAGATGCTGAAGATCAGTTGGGTGCACGAGTGGGTTACATCGAACTGGATCTCAACAGCGGTAAGATCCT
TGAGAGTTTTCGCCCCGAAGAACGTTTTCCAATGATGAGCACTTTTAAAGTTCTGCTATGTGGCGCGGTA
TTATCCCGTATTGACGCCGGGCAAGAGCAACTCGGTCGCCGCATACACTATTCTCAGAATGACTTGGTTG
AGTACTCACCAGTCACAGAAAAGCATCTTACGGATGGCATGACAGTAAGAGAATTATGCAGTGCTGCCAT
AACCATGAGTGATAACACTGCGGCCAACTTACTTCTGACAACGATCGGAGGACCGAAGGAGCTAACCGCT
TTTTTGCACAACATGGGGGATCATGTAACTCGCCTTGATCGTTGGGAACCGGAGCTGAATGAAGCCATAC
CAAACGACGAGCGTGACACCACGATGCCTGTAGCAATGGCAACAACGTTGCGCAAACTATTAACTGGCGA
ACTACTTACTCTAGCTTCCCGGCAACAATTAATAGACTGGATGGAGGCGGATAAAGTTGCAGGACCACTT
CTGCGCTCGGCCCTTCCGGCTGGCTGGTTTATTGCTGATAAATCTGGAGCCGGTGAGCGTGGGTCTCGCG
GTATCATTGCAGCACTGGGGCCAGATGGTAAGCCCTCCCGTATCGTAGTTATCTACACGACGGGGAGTCA
GGCAACTATGGATGAACGAAATAGACAGATCGCTGAGATAGGTGCCTCACTGATTAAGCATTGGTAACTG
TCAGACCAAGTTTACTCATATATACTTTAGATTGATTTAAAACTTCATTTTTAATTTAAAAGGATCTAGG
TGAAGATCCTTTTTGATAATCTCATGACCAAAATCCCTTAACGTGAGTTTTCGTTCCACTGAGCGTCAGA
CCCCGTAGAAAAGATCAAAGGATCTTCTTGAGATCCTTTTTTTCTGCGCGTAATCTGCTGCTTGCAAACA
AAAAAACCACCGCTACCAGCGGTGGTTTGTTTGCCGGATCAAGAGCTACCAACTCTTTTTCCGAAGGTAA
CTGGCTTCAGCAGAGCGCAGATACCAAATACTGTCCTTCTAGTGTAGCCGTAGTTAGGCCACCACTTCAA
GAACTCTGTAGCACCGCCTACATACCTCGCTCTGCTAATCCTGTTACCAGTGGCTGCTGCCAGTGGCGAT
AAGTCGTGTCTTACCGGGTTGGACTCAAGACGATAGTTACCGGATAAGGCGCAGCGGTCGGGCTGAACGG
GGGGTTCGTGCACACAGCCCAGCTTGGAGCGAACGACCTACACCGAACTGAGATACCTACAGCGTGAGCT
ATGAGAAAGCGCCACGCTTCCCGAAGGGAGAAAGGCGGACAGGTATCCGGTAAGCGGCAGGGTCGGAACA
GGAGAGCGCACGAGGGAGCTTCCAGGGGGAAACGCCTGGTATCTTTATAGTCCTGTCGGGTTTCGCCACC
TCTGACTTGAGCGTCGATTTTTGTGATGCTCGTCAGGGGGGCGGAGCCTATGGAAAAACGCCAGCAACGC
GGCCTTTTTACGGTTCCTGGCCTTTTGCTGGCCTTTTGCTCACATGTTCTTTCCTGCGTTATCCCCTGAT
TCTGTGGATAACCGTATTACCGCCTTTGAGTGAGCTGATACCGCTCGCCGCAGCCGAACGACCGAGCGCA
GCGAGTCAGTGAGCGAGGAAGCGGAAGAGCGCCCAATACGCAAACCGCCTCTCCCCGCGCGTTGGCCGAT
TCATTAATGCAGCTGGCACGACAGGTTTCCCGACTGGAAAGCGGGCAGTGAGCGCAACGCAATTAATGTG
AGTTAGCTCACTCATTAGGCACCCCAGGCTTTACACTTTATGCTTCCGGCTCGTATGTTGTGTGGAATTG
TGAGCGGATAACAATTTCACACAGGAAACAGCTATGACCATGATTACGCCAAGCGCGCCCGCCGGGTAAC
TCACGGGGTATCCATGTCCATTTCTGCGGCATCCAGCCAGGATACCCGTCCTCGCTGACGTAATATCCCA
GCGCCGCACCGCTGTCATTAATCTGCACACCGGCACGGCAGTTCCGGCTGTCGCCGGTATTGTTCGGGTT
GCTGATGCGCTTCGGGCTGACCATCCGGAACTGTGTCCGGAAAAGCCGCGACGAACTGGTATCCCAGGTG
GCCTGAACGAACAGTTCACCGTTAAAGGCGTGCATGGCCACACCTTCCCGAATCATCATGGTAAACGTGC
GTTTTCGCTCAACGTCAATGCAGCAGCAGTCATCCTCGGCAAACTCTTTCCATGCCGCTTCAACCTCGCG
GGAAAAGGCACGGGCTTCTTCCTCCCCGATGCCCAGATAGCGCCAGCTTGGGCGATGACTGAGCCGGAAA
AAAGACCCGACGATATGATCCTGATGCAGCTAGA
