Features (pLannotate 1.2.2; 20 found; start..end, strand, type, name):
    308..325     -  misc_feature   MCS (fragment): pBluescript multiple cloning site
    589..672     +  promoter       mCMV promoter (fragment): mouse cytomegalovirus (CMV) immediate early promoter
    789..996     +  promoter       mCMV promoter (fragment): mouse cytomegalovirus (CMV) immediate early promoter
   1279..1857    +  CDS            ASCL2: ASCL2_HUMAN - Also known as BHLHA45, HASH2. Experimental evidence at protein level: Swiss-Prot protein existence level 1. AS-C proteins are involved in the determination of the neuronal precursors in the peripheral nervous system and the central nervous system. From Homo sapiens (Human).
   2022..2484    +  misc_feature   IRES: internal ribosome entry site (IRES) of the encephalomyocarditis virus (EMCV)
   2510..3304    +  CDS            NeoR/KanR: aminoglycoside phosphotransferase from Tn5; aph(3')-II (or nptII); confers resistance to neomycin, kanamycin, and G418 (Geneticin®)
   3329..3917    +  misc_feature   WPRE: woodchuck hepatitis virus posttranscriptional regulatory element
   3997..4131    -  polyA_signal   SV40 poly(A) signal: SV40 polyadenylation signal
   4154..4237    -  CDS            large T antigen (fragment): large T antigen from SV40 (simian virus 40)
   4979..5098    -  CDS            B (fragment): PORTL_LAMBD - Experimental evidence at protein level: Swiss-Prot protein existence level 1. Forms the portal vertex of the capsid (PubMed:6228056, PubMed:6232391). This portal plays critical roles in head assembly, genome packaging, neck/tail attachment, and genome ejection (Probable). The portal protein multimerizes as a single ring-shaped homododecamer arranged around a central channel (PubMed:6232391). Binds to the terminase subunits to form the packaging machine (PubMed:7799432). From Escherichia phage lambda (Bacteriophage lambda).
   5100..5255    +  CDS            lacZα (fragment): LacZα fragment of β-galactosidase; lacZ fragment
   5260..5688    +  rep_origin     f1 ori (sequence partly withheld): f1 bacteriophage origin of replication; arrow indicates direction of (+) strand synthesis
   5741..5845    +  promoter       AmpR promoter: bla
   5846..6706    +  CDS            AmpR: β-lactamase; bla; confers resistance to ampicillin, carbenicillin, and related antibiotics
   6877..7465    +  rep_origin     ori: high-copy-number ColE1/pMB1/pBR322/pUC origin of replication
   7648..7740    +  CDS            lacI (fragment): lac repressor; lacI; The lac repressor binds to the lac operator to inhibit transcription in E. coli. This inhibition can be relieved by adding lactose or isopropyl-β-D-thiogalactopyranoside (IPTG).
   7753..7774    +  protein_bind   CAP binding site: CAP binding activates transcription in the presence of cAMP. E. coli catabolite activator protein
   7789..7819    +  promoter       lac promoter: promoter for the E. coli lac operon
   7827..7843    +  protein_bind   lac operator: The lac repressor binds to the lac operator to inhibit transcription in E. coli. This inhibition can be relieved by adding lactose or isopropyl-β-D-thiogalactopyranoside (IPTG). lac repressor encoded by lacI
   7881..8348    -  CDS            B (fragment): PORTL_LAMBD - Experimental evidence at protein level: Swiss-Prot protein existence level 1. Forms the portal vertex of the capsid (PubMed:6228056, PubMed:6232391). This portal plays critical roles in head assembly, genome packaging, neck/tail attachment, and genome ejection (Probable). The portal protein multimerizes as a single ring-shaped homododecamer arranged around a central channel (PubMed:6232391). Binds to the terminase subunits to form the packaging machine (PubMed:7799432). From Escherichia phage lambda (Bacteriophage lambda).
>Addgene plasmid #133384 | BII-ChiNW-ASCL2 | addgene full sequence | sequence record 268042 | Addgene NGS Result
TTAACCCTAGAAAGATAGTCTGCGTAAAATTGACGCATGCATTCTTGAAATATTGCTCTCTCTTTCTAAA
TAGCGCGAATCCGTCGCTGTGCATTTAGGACATCTCAGTCGCCGCTTGGAGCTCCCGTGAGGCGTGCTTG
TCAATGCGGTAAGTGTCACTGATTTTGAACTATAACGACCGCGTGAGTCAAAATGACGCATGATTATCTT
TTACGTGACTTTTAAGATTTAACTCATACGATAATTATATTGTTATTTCATGTTCTACTTACGTGATAAC
TTATTATATATATATTTTCTTGTTATAGATCCACTAGTTCTAGAGGGACAGCCCCCCCCCAAAGCCCCCA
GGGATGTAATTACGTCCCTCCCCCGCTAGGGGGCAGCAGCGAGCCGCCCGGGGCTCCGCTCCGGTCCGGC
GCTCCCCCCGCATCCCCGAGCCGGCAGCGTGCGGGGACAGCCCGGGCACGGGGAAGGTGGCACGGGATCG
CTTTCCTCTGAACGCTTCTCGCTGCTCTTTGAGCCTGCAGACACCTGGGGGGATACGGGGAAAAGGCCTC
CAAGGCCTGCAGGAGTCAATGGGAAAAACCCATTGGAGCCAAGTACACTGACTCAATAGGGACTTTCCAT
TGGGTTTTGCCCAGTACATAAGGTCAATAGGGGGTGAGTCAACAGGAAAGTCCCATTGGAGCCAAGTACA
TTGAGTCAATAGGGACTTTCCAATGGGTTTTGCCCAGTACATAAGGTCAATGGGAGGTAAGCCAATGGGT
TTTTCCCATTACTGACATGTATACTGAGTCATTAGGGACTTTCCAATGGGTTTTGCCCAGTACATAAGGT
CAATAGGGGTGAATCAACAGGAAAGTCCCATTGGAGCCAAGTACACTGAGTCAATAGGGACTTTCCATTG
GGTTTTGCCCAGTACAAAAGGTCAATAGGGGGTGAGTCAATGGGTTTTTCCCATTATTGGCACATACATA
AGGTCAATAGGGGTGACTAGTGGAGAAGAGCATGCTTGAGGGCTGAGTGCCCCTCAGTGGGCAGAGAGCA
CATGGCCCACAGTCCCTGAGAAGTTGGGGGGAGGGGTGGGCAATTGAACTGGTGCCTAGAGAAGGTGGGG
CTTGGGTAAACTGGGAAAGTGATGTGGTGTACTGGCTCCACCTTTTTCCCCAGGGTGGGGGAGAACCATA
TATAAGTGCAGTAGTCTCTGTGAACATTCGGTTTAGTGAACCTGCAGGTCGGCCGCCACGACCGGTGCCT
ACTCTAGAGCTAGCCACCATGGACGGCGGCACACTGCCCAGGTCCGCGCCCCCTGCGCCCCCCGTCCCTG
TCGGCTGCGCTGCCCGGCGGAGACCCGCGTCCCCGGAACTGTTGCGCTGCAGCCGGCGGCGGCGACCGGC
CACCGCAGAGACCGGAGGCGGCGCAGCGGCCGTAGCGCGGCGCAATGAGCGCGAGCGCAACCGCGTGAAG
CTGGTGAACTTGGGCTTCCAGGCGCTGCGGCAGCACGTGCCGCACGGCGGCGCCAGCAAGAAGCTGAGCA
AGGTGGAGACGCTGCGCTCAGCCGTGGAGTACATCCGCGCGCTGCAGCGCCTGCTGGCCGAGCACGACGC
CGTGCGCAACGCGCTGGCGGGAGGGCTGAGGCCGCAGGCCGTGCGGCCGTCTGCGCCCCGCGGGCCGCCA
GGGACCACCCCGGTCGCCGCCTCGCCCTCCCGCGCTTCTTCGTCCCCGGGCCGCGGGGGCAGCTCGGAGC
CCGGCTCCCCGCGTTCCGCCTACTCGTCGGACGACAGCGGCTGCGAAGGCGCGCTGAGTCCTGCGGAGCG
CGAGCTACTCGACTTCTCCAGCTGGTTAGGGGGCTACTGAGCGCCCTCGACCTATGAGCCTATCGAATTT
AAATCGGATCCGCGGCCGCGCCCCTCTCCCTCCCCCCCCCCTAACGTTACTGGCCGAAGCCGCTTGGAAT
AAGGCCGGTGTGCGTTTGTCTATATGTTATTTTCCACCATATTGCCGTCTTTTGGCAATGTGAGGGCCCG
GAAACCTGGCCCTGTCTTCTTGACGAGCATTCCTAGGGGTCTTTCCCCTCTCGCCAAAGGAATGCAAGGT
CTGTTGAATGTCGTGAAGGAAGCAGTTCCTCTGGAAGCTTCTTGAAGACAAACAACGTCTGTAGCGACCC
TTTGCAGGCAGCGGAACCCCCCACCTGGCGACAGGTGCCTCTGCGGCCAAAAGCCACGTGTATAAGATAC
ACCTGCAAAGGCGGCACAACCCCAGTGCCACGTTGTGAGTTGGATAGTTGTGGAAAGAGTCAAATGGCTC
TCCTCAAGCGTATTCAACAAGGGGCTGAAGGATGCCCAGAAGGTACCCCATTGTATGGGATCTGATCTGG
GGCCTCGGTGCACATGCTTTACATGTGTTTAGTCGAGGTTAAAAAAACGTCTAGGCCCCCCGAACCACGG
GGACGTGGTTTTCCTTTGAAAAACACGATGATAATATGGCCACAACCATGGCGTCCGGAATGATTGAACA
AGATGGATTGCACGCAGGTTCTCCGGCCGCTTGGGTGGAGAGGCTATTCGGCTATGACTGGGCACAACAG
ACAATCGGCTGCTCTGATGCCGCCGTGTTCCGGCTGTCAGCGCAGGGGCGCCCGGTTCTTTTTGTCAAGA
CCGACCTGTCCGGTGCCCTGAATGAACTGCAGGACGAGGCAGCGCGGCTATCGTGGCTGGCCGCGACGGG
CGTTCCTTGCGCAGCTGTGCTCGACGTTGTCACTGAAGCGGGAAGGGACTGGCTGCTATTGGGCGAAGTG
CCGGGGCAGGATCTCCTGTCATCTCACCTTGCTCCTGCCGAGAAAGTATCCATCATGGCTGATGCAATGC
GGCGGCTGCATACGCTTGATCCGGCTACCTGCCCATTCGACCACCAAGCGAAACATCGCATCGAGCGAGC
ACGTACTCGGATGGAAGCCGGTCTTGTCGATCAGGATGATCTGGACGAAGAGCATCAGGGGCTCGCGCCA
GCCGAACTGTTCGCCAGGCTCAAGGCGCGCATGCCCGACGGCGAGGATCTCGTCGTGACCCATGGCGATG
CCTGCTTGCCGAATATCATGGTGGAAAATGGCCGCTTTTCTGGATTCATCGACTGTGGCCGGCTGGGTGT
GGCGGACCGCTATCAGGACATAGCGTTGGCTACCCGTGATATTGCTGAAGAGCTTGGCGGCGAATGGGCT
GACCGCTTCCTCGTGCTTTACGGTATCGCCGCTCCCGATTCGCAGCGCATCGCCTTCTATCGCCTTCTTG
ACGAGTTCTTCTGAGTCGCTAGAGTTCGCGTCTGGAACAATCAACCTCTGGATTACAAAATTTGTGAAAG
ATTGACTGGTATTCTTAACTATGTTGCTCCTTTTACGCTATGTGGATACGCTGCTTTAATGCCTTTGTAT
CATGCTATTGCTTCCCGTATGGCTTTCATTTTCTCCTCCTTGTATAAATCCTGGTTGCTGTCTCTTTATG
AGGAGTTGTGGCCCGTTGTCAGGCAACGTGGCGTGGTGTGCACTGTGTTTGCTGACGCAACCCCCACTGG
TTGGGGCATTGCCACCACCTGTCAGCTCCTTTCCGGGACTTTCGCTTTCCCCCTCCCTATTGCCACGGCG
GAACTCATCGCCGCCTGCCTTGCCCGCTGCTGGACAGGGGCTCGGCTGTTGGGCACTGACAATTCCGTGG
TGTTGTCGGGGAAGCTGACGTCCTTTCCATGGCTGCTCGCCTGTGTTGCCACCTGGATTCTGCGCGGGAC
GTCCTTCTGCTACGTCCCTTCGGCCCTCAATCCAGCGGACCTTCCTTCCCGCGGCCTGCTGCCGGCTCTG
CGGCCTCTTCCGCGTCTTCGCCTTCGCCCTCAGACGAGTCGGATCTCCCTTTGGGCCGCCTCCCCGCCTG
GAATTAATTCTGGCTAAGCACTTCGTGGCCGTCGATCGTTTAAAGGGAGGTAGTGAGTCGAGATATCGAT
ACTAGTGATCCAGACATGATAAGATACATTGATGAGTTTGGACAAACCACAACTAGAATGCAGTGAAAAA
AATGCTTTATTTGTGAAATTTGTGATGCTATTGCTTTATTTGTAACCATTATAAGCTGCAATAAACAAGT
TAACAACAACAATTGCATTCATTTTATGTTTCAGGTTCAGGGGGAGGTGTGGGAGGTTTTTTAAAGCAAG
TAAAACCTCTACAAATGTGGTATGGCTGATTATGATCCTCTAGAGGGACAGCCCCCCCCCAAAGCCCCCA
GGGATGTAATTACGTCCCTCCCCCGCTAGGGGGCAGCAGCGAGCCGCCCGGGGCTCCGCTCCGGTCCGGC
GCTCCCCCCGCATCCCCGAGCCGGCAGCGTGCGGGGACAGCCCGGGCACGGGGAAGGTGGCACGGGATCG
CTTTCCTCTGAACGCTTCTCGCTGCTCTTTGAGCCTGCAGACACCTGGGGGGATACGGGGAAAAAGCCAT
ACCAATGGAGCTCACGGGGACAGCCCCCCCCCAAAGCCCCCAGGGATGTAATTACGTCCCTCCCCCGCTA
GGGGGCAGCAGCGAGCCGCCCGGGGCTCCGCTCCGGTCCGGCGCTCCCCCCGCATCCCCGAGCCGGCAGC
GTGCGGGGACAGCCCGGGCACGGGGAAGGTGGCACGGGATCGCTTTCCTCTGAACGCTTCTCGCTGCTCT
TTGAGCCTGCAGACACCTGGGGGGATACGGGGAAAAAGAATTCGATAAAAGTTTTGTTACTTTATAGAAG
AAATTTTGAGTTTTTGTTTTTTTTAATAAATAAATAAACATAAATAAATTGTTTGTTGAATTTATTATTA
GTATGTAAGTGTAAATATAATAAAACTTAATATCTATTCAAATTAATAAATAAACCTCGATATACAGACC
GATAAAACACATGCGTCAATTTTACACATGATTATCTTTAACGTACGTCACAATATGATTATCTTTCTAG
GGTTAATCTAGCTGCGTGTTCTGCAGCGTGTCGAGCATCTTCATCTGCTCCATCACGCTGTAAAACACAT
TTGCACCGCGAGTCTGCCCGTCCTCCACGGGTTCAAAAACGTGAATGAACGAGGCGCGCTCACTGGCCGT
CGTTTTACAACGTCGTGACTGGGAAAACCCTGGCGTTACCCAACTTAATCGCCTTGCAGCACATCCCCCT
TTCGCCAGCTGGCGTAATAGCGAAGAGGCCCGCACCGATCGCCCTTCCCAACAGTTGCGCAGCCTGAATG
GCGAATGGG
[124 nt withheld, positions 5260-5383]
C
[91 nt withheld, positions 5385-5475]
A
[49 nt withheld, positions 5477-5525]
CCTTTGACGTTGGAGTCCACGTTCTTT
[37 nt withheld, positions 5553-5589]
ACCCTATCTCGGTCTATTCTTTTGATTTATAAGGGATTTTGCCGATTTCGGCCTATTGGTTAAAAAATGA
GCTGATTTAACAAAAATTTAACGCGAATTTTAACAAAATATTAACGCTTACAATTTAGGTGGCACTTTTC
GGGGAAATGTGCGCGGAACCCCTATTTGTTTATTTTTCTAAATACATTCAAATATGTATCCGCTCATGAG
ACAATAACCCTGATAAATGCTTCAATAATATTGAAAAAGGAAGAGTATGAGTATTCAACATTTCCGTGTC
GCCCTTATTCCCTTTTTTGCGGCATTTTGCCTTCCTGTTTTTGCTCACCCAGAAACGCTGGTGAAAGTAA
AAGATGCTGAAGATCAGTTGGGTGCACGAGTGGGTTACATCGAACTGGATCTCAACAGCGGTAAGATCCT
TGAGAGTTTTCGCCCCGAAGAACGTTTTCCAATGATGAGCACTTTTAAAGTTCTGCTATGTGGCGCGGTA
TTATCCCGTATTGACGCCGGGCAAGAGCAACTCGGTCGCCGCATACACTATTCTCAGAATGACTTGGTTG
AGTACTCACCAGTCACAGAAAAGCATCTTACGGATGGCATGACAGTAAGAGAATTATGCAGTGCTGCCAT
AACCATGAGTGATAACACTGCGGCCAACTTACTTCTGACAACGATCGGAGGACCGAAGGAGCTAACCGCT
TTTTTGCACAACATGGGGGATCATGTAACTCGCCTTGATCGTTGGGAACCGGAGCTGAATGAAGCCATAC
CAAACGACGAGCGTGACACCACGATGCCTGTAGCAATGGCAACAACGTTGCGCAAACTATTAACTGGCGA
ACTACTTACTCTAGCTTCCCGGCAACAATTAATAGACTGGATGGAGGCGGATAAAGTTGCAGGACCACTT
CTGCGCTCGGCCCTTCCGGCTGGCTGGTTTATTGCTGATAAATCTGGAGCCGGTGAGCGTGGGTCTCGCG
GTATCATTGCAGCACTGGGGCCAGATGGTAAGCCCTCCCGTATCGTAGTTATCTACACGACGGGGAGTCA
GGCAACTATGGATGAACGAAATAGACAGATCGCTGAGATAGGTGCCTCACTGATTAAGCATTGGTAACTG
TCAGACCAAGTTTACTCATATATACTTTAGATTGATTTAAAACTTCATTTTTAATTTAAAAGGATCTAGG
TGAAGATCCTTTTTGATAATCTCATGACCAAAATCCCTTAACGTGAGTTTTCGTTCCACTGAGCGTCAGA
CCCCGTAGAAAAGATCAAAGGATCTTCTTGAGATCCTTTTTTTCTGCGCGTAATCTGCTGCTTGCAAACA
AAAAAACCACCGCTACCAGCGGTGGTTTGTTTGCCGGATCAAGAGCTACCAACTCTTTTTCCGAAGGTAA
CTGGCTTCAGCAGAGCGCAGATACCAAATACTGTTCTTCTAGTGTAGCCGTAGTTAGGCCACCACTTCAA
GAACTCTGTAGCACCGCCTACATACCTCGCTCTGCTAATCCTGTTACCAGTGGCTGCTGCCAGTGGCGAT
AAGTCGTGTCTTACCGGGTTGGACTCAAGACGATAGTTACCGGATAAGGCGCAGCGGTCGGGCTGAACGG
GGGGTTCGTGCACACAGCCCAGCTTGGAGCGAACGACCTACACCGAACTGAGATACCTACAGCGTGAGCT
ATGAGAAAGCGCCACGCTTCCCGAAGGGAGAAAGGCGGACAGGTATCCGGTAAGCGGCAGGGTCGGAACA
GGAGAGCGCACGAGGGAGCTTCCAGGGGGAAACGCCTGGTATCTTTATAGTCCTGTCGGGTTTCGCCACC
TCTGACTTGAGCGTCGATTTTTGTGATGCTCGTCAGGGGGGCGGAGCCTATGGAAAAACGCCAGCAACGC
GGCCTTTTTACGGTTCCTGGCCTTTTGCTGGCCTTTTGCTCACATGTTCTTTCCTGCGTTATCCCCTGAT
TCTGTGGATAACCGTATTACCGCCTTTGAGTGAGCTGATACCGCTCGCCGCAGCCGAACGACCGAGCGCA
GCGAGTCAGTGAGCGAGGAAGCGGAAGAGCGCCCAATACGCAAACCGCCTCTCCCCGCGCGTTGGCCGAT
TCATTAATGCAGCTGGCACGACAGGTTTCCCGACTGGAAAGCGGGCAGTGAGCGCAACGCAATTAATGTG
AGTTAGCTCACTCATTAGGCACCCCAGGCTTTACACTTTATGCTTCCGGCTCGTATGTTGTGTGGAATTG
TGAGCGGATAACAATTTCACACAGGAAACAGCTATGACCATGATTACGCCAAGCGCGCCCGCCGGGTAAC
TCACGGGGTATCCATGTCCATTTCTGCGGCATCCAGCCAGGATACCCGTCCTCGCTGACGTAATATCCCA
GCGCCGCACCGCTGTCATTAATCTGCACACCGGCACGGCAGTTCCGGCTGTCGCCGGTATTGTTCGGGTT
GCTGATGCGCTTCGGGCTGACCATCCGGAACTGTGTCCGGAAAAGCCGCGACGAACTGGTATCCCAGGTG
GCCTGAACGAACAGTTCACCGTTAAAGGCGTGCATGGCCACACCTTCCCGAATCATCATGGTAAACGTGC
GTTTTCGCTCAACGTCAATGCAGCAGCAGTCATCCTCGGCAAACTCTTTCCATGCCGCTTCAACCTCGCG
GGAAAAGGCACGGGCTTCTTCCTCCCCGATGCCCAGATAGCGCCAGCTTGGGCGATGACTGAGCCGGAAA
AAAGACCCGACGATATGATCCTGATGCAGCTAGA
